Addgene plasmid #78160: TRCN0000072225
Purpose: shLacZ control
Depositing lab: William Hahn. Depositing organization: Dana-Farber Cancer Institute. Publication: Integrated genetic and pharmacologic interrogation of rare cancers. Hong AL, Tseng YY, Cowley GS, Jonas O, Cheah JH, Kynnap BD, Doshi MB, Oh C, Meyer SC, Church AJ, Gill S, Bielski CM, Keskula P, Imamovic A, Howell S, Kryukov GV, Clemons PA, Tsherniak A, Vazquez F, Crompton BD, Shamji AF, Rodriguez-Galindo C, Janeway KA, Roberts CW, Stegmaier K, van Hummelen P, Cima MJ, Langer RS, Garraway LA, Schreiber SL, Root DE, Hahn WC, Boehm JS. Nat Commun. 2016 Jun 22;7:11987. doi: 10.1038/ncomms11987. PubMed 27329820.
Backbone
  Vector backbone: pLKO_TRC005
  Vector type: Lentiviral, RNAi
  Selectable markers: Puromycin
Growth in bacteria
  Bacterial resistance: Ampicillin, 100 μg/mL
  Growth temperature: 37°C
  Growth strain: NEB Stable
  Copy number: Unknown
Gene/Insert
  Gene/Insert name: LacZ
  gRNA/shRNA sequence: CTCTGGCTAACGGTACGCGTA
  Promoter: hU6
  Cloning method: Unknown
  Sequencing primers: 5′ hU6-F
Resource information
  A portion of this plasmid was derived from a plasmid made by: The RNAi Consortium / Broad Institute
Terms and licenses: Academic/Nonprofit Terms; Industry Terms: Not Available to Industry
How to cite: TRCN0000072225 was a gift from William Hahn (Addgene plasmid # 78160 ; http://n2t.net/addgene:78160 ; RRID:Addgene_78160)
