[The description below was written by a language model from this plasmid's Addgene catalogue record.]
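Description:
TRCN0000072225 is a lentiviral RNAi plasmid built on the pLKO_TRC005 backbone, part of which derives from the shRNA vector collection of The RNAi Consortium. It carries a short hairpin RNA directed against LacZ, the bacterial β-galactosidase gene, expressed from the human U6 promoter. U6 is an RNA polymerase III promoter commonly used for small RNAs because it gives strong, constitutive transcription with defined start and termination points. The resulting hairpin transcript is processed by the cellular RNAi machinery into a small interfering RNA. Because mammalian cells have no endogenous LacZ transcript, the hairpin is not expected to have a specific target, and the plasmid is recorded as an shLacZ control.

In bacteria the plasmid is selected with ampicillin, and the record lists a recombination-reduced strain for propagation, as is typical for lentiviral vectors containing repeated terminal sequences. The copy number is listed as unknown. In mammalian cells a puromycin marker allows selection of transduced or transfected populations. As a lentiviral transfer vector it would normally be packaged into viral particles using separately supplied packaging and envelope functions, then integrated into target cells for stable hairpin expression. However, no feature table is provided, so the specific viral elements, the promoter driving puromycin resistance, and the origin of replication are not stated here.

The construct serves as a negative control alongside gene-targeting shRNAs in the same backbone. It accounts for the effects of viral transduction, puromycin selection and engagement of the RNAi pathway in knockdown experiments, such as the cancer cell dependency studies with which it was deposited.
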