>Addgene plasmid #78160 | TRCN0000072225 | addgene partial sequence | sequence record 148995 | hU6-F 5'-GAGGGCCTATTTCCCATGATT-3'
CGATCAGGCTGTTAGAGAGATAATTGGAATTAATTTGACTGTAAACACAAAGATATTAGTACAAAATACG
TGACGTAGAAAGTAATAATTTCTTGGGTAGTTTGCAGTTTTAAAATTATGTTTTAAAATGGACTATCATA
TGCTTACCGTAACTTGAAAGTATTTCGATTTCTTGGCTTTATATATCTTGTGGAAAGGACGAAACACCGG
CTCTGGCTAACGGTACGCGTACTCGAGTACGCGTACCGTTAGCCAGAGTTTTTGAATTCTCGACCTCGAG
ACAAATGGCAGTATTCATCCACAATTTTAAAAGAAAAGGGGGGATTGGGGGGTACAGTGCAGGGGAAAGA
ATAGTAGACATAATAGCAACAGACATACAAACTAAAGAATTACAAAAACAAATTACAAAAATTCAAAATT
TTCGGGTTTATTACAGGGACAGCAGAGATCCACTTTGGCCGCGGCTCGAGGGGGTTGGGGTTGCGCCTTT
TCCAAGGCAGCCCTGGGTTTGCGCAGGGACGCGGCTGCTCTGGGCGTGGTTCCGGGAAACGCAGCGGCGC
CGACCCTGGGTCTCGCACATTCTTCACGTCCGTTCGCAGCGTCACCCGGATCTTCGCCGCTACCCTTGTG
GGCCCCCCGGCGACGCTTCCTGCTCCGCCCCTAAGTCGGGAAGGTTCCTTGCGGTTCGCGGCGTGCCGGA
CGTGACAAACGGAAGCCGCACGTCTCACTAGTACCCTCGCAGACGGACAGCGCCAGGGAGCAATGGCAGC
GCGCCGACCGCGATGGGCTGTGGGCCAATAGCGGCTGCTCAGCAGGGCCGCGCCGAGAGCAGCGG
